Addgene plasmid #205543: pFH2.98_PB-EPN1-MCP_Myc-T2A-eGFP-PGK-Blast
Purpose: Express EPN1-MCP-Myc-T2A-eGFP and blasticidin resistance marker
Depositing lab: Michael Elowitz. Depositing organization: California Institute of Technology. Publication: Engineering RNA export for measurement and manipulation of living cells. Horns F, Martinez JA, Fan C, Haque M, Linton JM, Tobin V, Santat L, Maggiolo AO, Bjorkman PJ, Lois C, Elowitz MB. Cell. 2023 Jul 10:S0092-8674(23)00689-X. doi: 10.1016/j.cell.2023.06.013. PubMed 37437570.
Backbone
  Vector backbone: ePB2
  Vector type: Mammalian Expression ; Piggybac
  Selectable markers: Blasticidin ; eGFP
Growth in bacteria
  Bacterial resistance: Kanamycin, 50 μg/mL
  Growth temperature: 30°C
  Growth strain: NEB Stable
  Copy number: High Copy
Gene/Insert
  Gene/Insert name: EPN1-MCP-Myc
  Species: Synthetic
  Mutation: WT
  Promoter: EF1
  Cloning method: Restriction Enzyme; 5′ cloning site unknown (unknown if destroyed); 3′ cloning site unknown (unknown if destroyed)
Terms and licenses: Academic/Nonprofit Terms; Industry Terms: Not Available to Industry
How to cite: pFH2.98_PB-EPN1-MCP_Myc-T2A-eGFP-PGK-Blast was a gift from Michael Elowitz (Addgene plasmid # 205543 ; http://n2t.net/addgene:205543 ; RRID:Addgene_205543)
