[The description below was written by a language model from this plasmid's Addgene catalogue record and pLannotate feature annotations shown in this document.]
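Description:
pFH2.98_PB-EPN1-MCP_Myc-T2A-eGFP-PGK-Blast is a piggyBac transposon plasmid on the ePB2 backbone, intended for expression in mammalian cells, where co-delivery of piggyBac transposase would normally allow the cargo to integrate stably into the genome. The automated feature table does not annotate the piggyBac terminal repeats, so their positions are not documented here. In bacteria the 8.7 kb plasmid replicates from a high-copy ColE1/pUC-type origin and is selected with kanamycin through a Tn5 NeoR/KanR gene driven by the bla promoter. An f1 origin, remnants of a lac promoter/lacZα region and short phage lambda-derived fragments are also present in the backbone.

The main expression unit uses the EF-1α core promoter followed by a truncated HTLV-1 5′ LTR segment, a composite arrangement commonly used for strong constitutive transcription. It drives a synthetic fusion described as EPN1-MCP-Myc. The annotated parts of this open reading frame include the bacteriophage MS2 coat protein, which binds MS2 RNA hairpins, and a fragment of HIV-1 Gag p6, which recruits host ESCRT budding factors. The region upstream of MCP, presumably the remainder of the EPN1 module, is not annotated, nor are the Myc tag or T2A individually. The T2A peptide links the fusion to eGFP, so fluorescence reports expression from the same transcript, which ends at an SV40 polyadenylation signal. A separate PGK promoter–blasticidin S deaminase–bGH poly(A) cassette provides drug selection. A U6 promoter is annotated upstream, but the record gives no function for it.

Given the associated work on engineered RNA export, the construct most likely serves to establish cell lines that make a budding, RNA-binding protein for packaging and secreting MS2-tagged RNAs.
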