Features (pLannotate 1.2.2; 22 found; start..end, strand, type, name):
    612..852     +  promoter       U6 promoter: RNA polymerase III promoter for human U6 snRNA
    942..1153    +  promoter       EF-1α core promoter: core promoter for human elongation factor EF-1α
   1166..1434    +  LTR            5' LTR (truncated): truncated 5' long terminal repeat (LTR) from human T-cell leukemia virus (HTLV) type 1
   2164..2553    +  CDS            CAPSD_BPMS2: Experimental evidence at protein level: Swiss-Prot protein existence level 1. Acts as a translational repressor of viral replicase synthesis late in infection. This latter function is the result of capsid protein interaction with an RNA hairpin which contains the replicase ribosome-binding site. From Escherichia phage MS2 (Bacteriophage MS2).
   2545..2709    +  CDS            gag (fragment): GAG_HV1H2 - Experimental evidence at protein level: Swiss-Prot protein existence level 1. [p6-gag]: Plays a role in budding of the assembled particle by interacting with the host class E VPS proteins TSG101 and PDCD6IP/AIP1. From Human immunodeficiency virus type 1 group M subtype B (isolate HXB2) (HIV-1).
   2773..3486    +  CDS            GFP (S65T): GFP (S65T) is a basic (constitutively fluorescent) green fluorescent protein published in 1995, derived from Aequorea victoria.
   3511..3594    +  CDS            large T antigen (fragment): large T antigen from SV40 (simian virus 40)
   3617..3738    +  polyA_signal   SV40 poly(A) signal: SV40 polyadenylation signal
   3745..4178    +  promoter       PGK promoter (fragment): mouse phosphoglycerate kinase 1 promoter
   4214..4612    +  CDS            BSD: blasticidin S deaminase; Aspergillus terreus BSD; confers resistance to blasticidin
   4630..4854    +  polyA_signal   bGH poly(A) signal: bovine growth hormone polyadenylation signal
   5289..5828    +  CDS            B (fragment): PORTL_LAMBD - Experimental evidence at protein level: Swiss-Prot protein existence level 1. Forms the portal vertex of the capsid (PubMed:6228056, PubMed:6232391). This portal plays critical roles in head assembly, genome packaging, neck/tail attachment, and genome ejection (Probable). The portal protein multimerizes as a single ring-shaped homododecamer arranged around a central channel (PubMed:6232391). Binds to the terminase subunits to form the packaging machine (PubMed:7799432). From Escherichia phage lambda (Bacteriophage lambda).
   5866..5882    -  protein_bind   lac operator: The lac repressor binds to the lac operator to inhibit transcription in E. coli. This inhibition can be relieved by adding lactose or isopropyl-β-D-thiogalactopyranoside (IPTG). lac repressor encoded by lacI
   5890..5920    -  promoter       lac promoter: promoter for the E. coli lac operon
   5935..5956    -  protein_bind   CAP binding site: CAP binding activates transcription in the presence of cAMP. E. coli catabolite activator protein
   5969..6061    -  CDS            lacI (fragment): lac repressor; lacI; The lac repressor binds to the lac operator to inhibit transcription in E. coli. This inhibition can be relieved by adding lactose or isopropyl-β-D-thiogalactopyranoside (IPTG).
   6244..6832    -  rep_origin     ori: high-copy-number ColE1/pMB1/pBR322/pUC origin of replication
   7003..7797    -  CDS            NeoR/KanR: aminoglycoside phosphotransferase from Tn5; aph(3')-II (or nptII); confers resistance to neomycin, kanamycin, and G418 (Geneticin®)
   7798..7902    -  promoter       AmpR promoter: bla
   7955..8383    -  rep_origin     f1 ori (sequence partly withheld): f1 bacteriophage origin of replication; arrow indicates direction of (+) strand synthesis
   8388..8543    -  CDS            lacZα (fragment): LacZα fragment of β-galactosidase; lacZ fragment
   8545..8658    +  CDS            B (fragment): PORTL_LAMBD - Experimental evidence at protein level: Swiss-Prot protein existence level 1. Forms the portal vertex of the capsid (PubMed:6228056, PubMed:6232391). This portal plays critical roles in head assembly, genome packaging, neck/tail attachment, and genome ejection (Probable). The portal protein multimerizes as a single ring-shaped homododecamer arranged around a central channel (PubMed:6232391). Binds to the terminase subunits to form the packaging machine (PubMed:7799432). From Escherichia phage lambda (Bacteriophage lambda).
>Addgene plasmid #205543 | pFH2.98_PB-EPN1-MCP_Myc-T2A-eGFP-PGK-Blast | addgene full sequence | sequence record 408279 | Addgene NGS Result
GCAGCTAGATTAACCCTAGAAAGATAGTCTGCGTAAAATTGACGCATGCATTCTTGAAATATTGCTCTCT
CTTTCTAAATAGCGCGAATCCGTCGCTGTGCATTTAGGACATCTCAGTCGCCGCTTGGAGCTCCCGTGAG
GCGTGCTTGTCAATGCGGTAAGTGTCACTGATTTTGAACTATAACAACCGCGTGAGTCAAAATGACGCAT
GATTATCTTTTACGTGACTTTTAAGATTTAACTCATACGATAATTATATTGTTATTTCGTGTTCTACTTA
CGTGATAACTTATTATATATATATTTTCTTGTTATAGATATCCTTGAGGGACAGCCCCCCCCCAAAGCCC
CCAGGGATGTAATTACGTCCCTCCCCCGCTAGGGGGCAGCAGCGAGCCGCCCGGGGCTCCGCTCCGGTCC
GGCGCTCCCCCCGCATCCCCGAGCCGGCAGCGTGCGGGGACAGCCCGGGCACGGGGAAGGTGGCACGGGA
TCGCTTTCCTCTGAACGCTTCTCGCTGCTCTTTGAGCCTGCAGACACCTGGGGGGATACGGGGAAAAATC
GATTAACTATAACGGTCCTAAGGTAGCGAACACCTGCGCTCGAGCGACGTCGAGGGCCTATTTCCCATGA
TTCCTTCATATTTGCATATACGATACAAGGCTGTTAGAGAGATAATTGGAATTAATTTGACTGTAAACAC
AAAGATATTAGTACAAAATACGTGACGTAGAAAGTAATAATTTCTTGGGTAGTTTGCAGTTTTAAAATTA
TGTTTTAAAATGGACTATCATATGCTTACCGTAACTTGAAAGTATTTCGATTTCTTGGCTTTATATATCT
TGTGGAAAGGACGAAACACCGACCAGGTGGGCCCACGCGTTTTTTTCACCTGCATTACCCTGTTATCCCT
AGGATCTGCGATCGCTCCGGTGCCCGTCAGTGGGCAGAGCGCACATCGCCCACAGTCCCCGAGAAGTTGG
GGGGAGGGGTCGGCAATTGAACGGGTGCCTAGAGAAGGTGGCGCGGGGTAAACTGGGAAAGTGATGTCGT
GTACTGGCTCCGCCTTTTTCCCGAGGGTGGGGGAGAACCGTATATAAGTGCAGTAGTCGCCGTGAACGTT
CTTTTTCGCAACGGGTTTGCCGCCAGAACACAGCTGAAGCTTCGAGGGGCTCGCATCTCTCCTTCACGCG
CCCGCCGCCCTACCTGAGGCCGCCATCCACGCCGGTTGAGTCGCGTTCTGCCGCCTCCCGCCTGTGGTGC
CTCCTGAACTGCGTCCGCCGTCTAGGTAAGTTTAAAGCTCAGGTCGAGACCGGGCCTTTGTCCGGCGCTC
CCTTGGAGCCTACCTAGACTCAGCCGGCTCTCCACGCTTTGCCTGACCCTGCTTGCTCAACTCTACGTCT
TTGTTTCGTTTTCTGTTCTGCGCCGTTACAGATCCAAGCTGTGACCGGCGCCTACGCTAGCGGATCCGCC
ACCATGGGTGCGCGTGCGTCTGGTTCTAAATCTGGCTCCGGCTCTGACTCTGGTAGCAAAATCGAAGAGC
TGTTCAAGAAACACAAGATCGTTGCCGTGCTGCGTGCCAATAGTGTGGAAGAAGCGAAAAAGAAAGCGCT
GGCGGTTTTCCTGGGCGGCGTTCATCTGATTGAAATTACCTTTACCGTGCCGGATGCGGATACCGTGATT
AAGGAACTGAGCTTTCTGAAGGAAATGGGCGCGATTATTGGTGCGGGCACCGTGACCAGCGTGGAGCAGT
GCCGTAAAGCGGTGGAAAGTGGCGCCGAGTTCATTGTGAGTCCGCACCTGGACGAGGAAATTAGCCAATT
TTGCAAGGAGAAGGGTGTGTTCTATATGCCAGGCGTTATGACCCCGACCGAACTGGTGAAAGCCATGAAA
CTGGGCCATACCATCTTAAAACTGTTTCCGGGTGAGGTGGTGGGTCCGCAGTTTGTTAAAGCGATGAAAG
GTCCGTTTCCGAATGTGAAATTTGTGCCAACCGGCGGTGTTAATCTGGACAATGTGTGCGAATGGTTCAA
AGCGGGCGTGCTGGCCGTGGGCGTGGGCAGCGCGTTAGTGAAAGGCACCCCGGTGGAAGTGGCGGAAAAG
GCCAAGGCGTTCGTTGAGAAGATTCGTGGCTGCACCGAACAGAAACTGATTAGCGAAGAAGATCTGGCTT
CAAACTTTACTCAGTTCGTGCTCGTGGACAATGGTGGGACAGGGGATGTGACAGTGGCTCCTTCTAATTT
CGCTAATGGGGTGGCAGAGTGGATCAGCTCCAACTCACGGAGCCAGGCCTACAAGGTGACATGCAGCGTC
AGGCAGTCTAGTGCCCAGAAGAGAAAGTATACCATCAAGGTGGAGGTCCCCAAAGTGGCTACCCAGACAG
TGGGCGGAGTCGAACTGCCTGTCGCCGCTTGGAGGTCCTACCTGAACATGGAGCTCACTATCCCAATTTT
CGCTACCAATTCTGACTGTGAACTCATCGTGAAGGCAATGCAGGGGCTCCTCAAAGACGGTAATCCTATC
CCTTCCGCCATCGCCGCTAACTCAGGTATCTACCTGCAGTCTCGTCCGGAACCGACCGCACCGCCGGAAG
AATCTTTCCGTTCTGGTGTTGAAACCACCACGCCACCGCAAAAACAGGAGCCGATCGACAAAGAACTGTA
CCCGCTGACCTCTCTGCGTTCTCTGTTCGGTAACGACCCGTCTTCTCAGGGATCGGGAGAGGGCAGAGGA
AGTCTGCTAACATGCGGTGACGTCGAGGAGAATCCTGGCCCAATGAGCAAGGGCGAGGAGCTGTTCACCG
GGGTGGTGCCCATCCTGGTCGAGCTGGACGGCGACGTAAACGGCCACAAGTTCAGCGTGTCCGGCGAGGG
CGAGGGCGATGCCACCTACGGCAAGCTGACCCTGAAGTTCATCTGCACCACCGGCAAGCTGCCCGTGCCC
TGGCCCACCCTCGTGACCACCCTGACCTACGGCGTGCAGTGCTTCAGCCGCTACCCCGACCACATGAAGC
AGCACGACTTCTTCAAGTCCGCCATGCCCGAAGGCTACGTCCAGGAGCGCACCATCTTCTTCAAGGACGA
CGGCAACTACAAGACCCGCGCCGAGGTGAAGTTCGAGGGCGACACCCTGGTGAACCGCATCGAGCTGAAG
GGCATCGACTTCAAGGAGGACGGCAACATCCTGGGGCACAAGCTGGAGTACAACTACAACAGCCACAACG
TCTATATCATGGCCGACAAGCAGAAGAACGGCATCAAGGTGAACTTCAAGATCCGCCACAACATCGAGGA
CGGCAGCGTGCAGCTCGCCGACCACTACCAGCAGAACACCCCCATCGGCGACGGCCCCGTGCTGCTGCCC
GACAACCACTACCTGAGCACCCAGTCCGCCCTGAGCAAAGACCCCAACGAGAAGCGCGATCACATGGTCC
TGCTGGAGTTCGTGACCGCCGCCGGGATCACTCACGGCATGGACGAGCTGTACAAGTAAGCGGCCGCGTC
GACGACTCTAGATCATAATCAGCCATACCACATTTGTAGAGGTTTTACTTGCTTTAAAAAACCTCCCACA
CCTCCCCCTGAACCTGAAACATAAAATGAATGCAATTGTTGTTGTTAACTTGTTTATTGCAGCTTATAAT
GGTTACAAATAAAGCAATAGCATCACAAATTTCACAAATAAAGCATTTTTTTCACTGCATTCTAGTTGTG
GTTTGTCCAAACTCATCAATGTATCTTAAGCGCCGGCGCTACACAAGTGGCCTCTGGCCTCGCACACATT
CCACATCCACCGGTAGGCGCCAACCGGCTCCGTTCTTTGGTGGCCCCTTCGCGCCACCTTCTACTCCTCC
CCTAGTCAGGAAGTTCCCCCCCGCCCCGCAGCTCGCGTCGTGCAGGACGTGACAAATGGAAGTAGCACGT
CTCACTAGTCTCGTGCAGATGGACAGCACCGCTGAGCAATGGAAGCGGGTAGGCCTTTGGGGCAGCGGCC
AATAGCAGCTTTGCTCCTTCGCTTTCTGGGCTCAGAGGCTGGGAAGGGGTGGGTCCGGGGGCGGGCTCAG
GGGCGGGCTCAGGGGCGGGGCGGGCGCCCGAAGGTCCTCCGGAGGCCCGGCATTCTGCACGCTTCAAAAG
CGCACGTCTGCCGCGCTGTTCTCCTCTTCCTCATCTCCGGGCCTTTCGACCTGCAGCCCAAGCTTACCAT
GGGTACCGCCACCATGGCCAAGCCTTTGTCTCAAGAAGAATCCACCCTCATTGAAAGAGCAACGGCTACA
ATCAACAGCATCCCCATCTCTGAAGATTACAGCGTCGCCAGCGCAGCTCTCTCTAGCGACGGCCGCATCT
TCACTGGTGTCAATGTATATCATTTTACTGGGGGACCTTGTGCAGAACTCGTGGTGCTGGGCACTGCTGC
TGCTGCGGCAGCTGGCAACCTGACTTGTATCGTCGCGATCGGAAATGAGAACAGGGGCATCTTGAGCCCC
TGCGGACGGTGCCGACAGGTGCTTCTCGATCTGCATCCTGGGATCAAAGCCATAGTGAAGGACAGTGATG
GACAGCCGACGGCAGTTGGGATTCGTGAATTGCTGCCCTCTGGTTATGTGTGGGAGGGCTAAGGTCACCC
GCGCGCGGACTGTGCCTTCTAGTTGCCAGCCATCTGTTGTTTGCCCCTCCCCCGTGCCTTCCTTGACCCT
GGAAGGTGCCACTCCCACTGTCCTTTCCTAATAAAATGAGGAAATTGCATCGCATTGTCTGAGTAGGTGT
CATTCTATTCTGGGGGGTGGGGTGGGGCAGGACAGCAAGGGGGAGGATTGGGAAGACAATAGCAGGCATG
CTGGGGATGCGGTGGGCTCTATGGTTCGAACCAGTACGATGGTTTTCCCCGTATCCCCCCAGGTGTCTGC
AGGCTCAAAGAGCAGCGAGAAGCGTTCAGAGGAAAGCGATCCCGTGCCACCTTCCCCGTGCCCGGGCTGT
CCCCGCACGCTGCCGGCTCGGGGATGCGGGGGGAGCGCCGGACCGGAGCGGAGCCCCGGGCGGCTCGCTG
CTGCCCCCTAGCGGGGGAGGGACGTAATTACATCCCTGGGGGCTTTGGGGGGGGGCTGTCCCTGATAAAA
GTTTTGTTACTTTATAGAAGAAATTTTGAGTTTTTGTTTTTTTTTAATAAATAAATAAACATAAATAAAT
TGTTTGTTGAATTTATTATTAGTATGTAAGTGTAAATATAATAAAACTTAATATCTATTCAAATTAATAA
ATAAACCTCGATATACAGACCGATAAAACACATGCGTCAATTTTACGCATGATTATCTTTAACGTACGTC
ACAATATGATTATCTTTCTAGGGTTAATCTAGCTGCGGCGCGCCATCAGGATCATATCGTCGGGTCTTTT
TTCCGGCTCAGTCATCGCCCAAGCTGGCGCTATCTGGGCATCGGGGAGGAAGAAGCCCGTGCCTTTTCCC
GCGAGGTTGAAGCGGCATGGAAAGAGTTTGCCGAGGATGACTGCTGCTGCATTGACGTTGAGCGAAAACG
CACGTTTACCATGATGATTCGGGAAGGTGTGGCCATGCACGCCTTTAACGGTGAACTGTTCGTTCAGGCC
ACCTGGGATACCAGTTCGTCGCGGCTTTTCCGGACACAGTTCCGGATGGTCAGCCCGAAGCGCATCAGCA
ACCCGAACAATACCGGCGACAGCCGGAACTGCCGTGCCGGTGTGCAGATTAATGACAGCGGTGCGGCGCT
GGGATATTACGTCAGCGAGGACGGGTATCCTGGCTGGATGCCGCAGAAATGGACATGGATACCCCGTGAG
TTACCCGGCGGGCGCGCTTGGCGTAATCATGGTCATAGCTGTTTCCTGTGTGAAATTGTTATCCGCTCAC
AATTCCACACAACATACGAGCCGGAAGCATAAAGTGTAAAGCCTGGGGTGCCTAATGAGTGAGCTAACTC
ACATTAATTGCGTTGCGCTCACTGCCCGCTTTCCAGTCGGGAAACCTGTCGTGCCAGCTGCATTAATGAA
TCGGCCAACGCGCGGGGAGAGGCGGTTTGCGTATTGGGCGCTCTTCCGCTTCCTCGCTCACTGACTCGCT
GCGCTCGGTCGTTCGGCTGCGGCGAGCGGTATCAGCTCACTCAAAGGCGGTAATACGGTTATCCACAGAA
TCAGGGGATAACGCAGGAAAGAACATGTGAGCAAAAGGCCAGCAAAAGGCCAGGAACCGTAAAAAGGCCG
CGTTGCTGGCGTTTTTCCATAGGCTCCGCCCCCCTGACGAGCATCACAAAAATCGACGCTCAAGTCAGAG
GTGGCGAAACCCGACAGGACTATAAAGATACCAGGCGTTTCCCCCTGGAAGCTCCCTCGTGCGCTCTCCT
GTTCCGACCCTGCCGCTTACCGGATACCTGTCCGCCTTTCTCCCTTCGGGAAGCGTGGCGCTTTCTCATA
GCTCACGCTGTAGGTATCTCAGTTCGGTGTAGGTCGTTCGCTCCAAGCTGGGCTGTGTGCACGAACCCCC
CGTTCAGCCCGACCGCTGCGCCTTATCCGGTAACTATCGTCTTGAGTCCAACCCGGTAAGACACGACTTA
TCGCCACTGGCAGCAGCCACTGGTAACAGGATTAGCAGAGCGAGGTATGTAGGCGGTGCTACAGAGTTCT
TGAAGTGGTGGCCTAACTACGGCTACACTAGAAGAACAGTATTTGGTATCTGCGCTCTGCTGAAGCCAGT
TACCTTCGGAAAAAGAGTTGGTAGCTCTTGATCCGGCAAACAAACCACCGCTGGTAGCGGTGGTTTTTTT
GTTTGCAAGCAGCAGATTACGCGCAGAAAAAAAGGATCTCAAGAAGATCCTTTGATCTTTTCTACGGGGT
CTGACGCTCAGTGGAACGAAAACTCACGTTAAGGGATTTTGGTCATGAGATTATCAAAAAGGATCTTCAC
CTAGATCCTTTTAAATTAAAAATGAAGTTTTAAATCAATCTAAAGTATATATGAGTAAACTTGGTCTGAC
AGTCAGAAGAACTCGTCAAGAAGGCGATAGAAGGCGATGCGCTGCGAATCGGGAGCGGCGATACCGTAAA
GCACGAGGAAGCGGTCAGCCCATTCGCCGCCAAGCTCTTCAGCAATATCACGGGTAGCCAACGCTATGTC
CTGATAGCGGTCCGCCACACCCAGCCGGCCACAGTCGATGAATCCAGAAAAGCGGCCATTTTCCACCATG
ATATTCGGCAAGCAGGCATCGCCATGGGTCACGACGAGATCCTCGCCGTCGGGCATGCTCGCCTTGAGCC
TGGCGAACAGTTCGGCTGGCGCGAGCCCCTGATGCTCTTCGTCCAGATCATCCTGATCGACAAGACCGGC
TTCCATCCGAGTACGTGCTCGCTCGATGCGATGTTTCGCTTGGTGGTCGAATGGGCAGGTAGCCGGATCA
AGCGTATGCAGCCGCCGCATTGCATCAGCCATGATGGATACTTTCTCGGCAGGAGCAAGGTGAGATGACA
GGAGATCCTGCCCCGGCACTTCGCCCAATAGCAGCCAGTCCCTTCCCGCTTCAGTGACAACGTCGAGCAC
AGCTGCGCAAGGAACGCCCGTCGTGGCCAGCCACGATAGCCGCGCTGCCTCGTCTTGCAGTTCATTCAGG
GCACCGGACAGGTCGGTCTTGACAAAAAGAACCGGGCGCCCCTGCGCTGACAGCCGGAACACGGCGGCAT
CAGAGCAGCCGATTGTCTGTTGTGCCCAGTCATAGCCGAATAGCCTCTCCACCCAAGCGGCCGGAGAACC
TGCGTGCAATCCATCTTGTTCAATCATACTCTTCCTTTTTCAATATTATTGAAGCATTTATCAGGGTTAT
TGTCTCATGAGCGGATACATATTTGAATGTATTTAGAAAAATAAACAAATAGGGGTTCCGCGCACATTTC
CCCGAAAAGTGCCACCTAAATTGTAAGCGTTAATATTTTGTTAAAATTCGCGTTAAATTTTTGTTAAATC
AGCTCATTTTTTAACCAATAGGCCGAAATCGGCAAAATCCCTTATAAATCAAAAGAATAGACCGAGATAG
GGT
[37 nt withheld, positions 8054-8090]
AAAGAACGTGGACTCCAACGTCAAAGG
[49 nt withheld, positions 8118-8166]
T
[91 nt withheld, positions 8168-8258]
G
[124 nt withheld, positions 8260-8383]
CCCATTCGCCATTCAGGCTGCGCAACTGTTGGGAAGGGCGATCGGTGCGGGCCTCTTCGCTATTACGCCA
GCTGGCGAAAGGGGGATGTGCTGCAAGGCGATTAAGTTGGGTAACGCCAGGGTTTTCCCAGTCACGACGT
TGTAAAACGACGGCCAGTGAGCGCGCCTCGTTCATTCACGTTTTTGAACCCGTGGAGGACGGGCAGACTC
GCGGTGCAAATGTGTTTTACAGCGTGATGGAGCAGATGAAGATGCTCGACACGCTGCAGAACACGAGCTC
CACCGCGGGGCGCGCC
